Addgene plasmid #201549: pet28b_His_RAD23A-UBA1
Purpose: Expresses UBA1 of human RAD23A in E. coli
Depositing lab: Roger Woodgate. Depositing organization: National Institute of Child Health and Human Development (NICHD). Publication: A novel interaction between RAD23A/B and Y-family DNA polymerases. Ashton NW, Jaiswal N, Cestari Moreno N, Semenova IV, D'Orlando DA, Teatin Latancia M, McIntyre J, Woodgate R, Bezsonova I. J Mol Biol. 2023 Nov 5:168353. doi: 10.1016/j.jmb.2023.168353. PubMed 37935254.
Backbone
  Vector backbone: pET-28b(+)
  Backbone manufacturer: Novagen
  Total vector size (bp): 5477
  Vector type: Bacterial Expression
Growth in bacteria
  Bacterial resistance: Kanamycin, 50 μg/mL
  Growth temperature: 37°C
  Growth strain: DH5alpha
  Copy number: High Copy
Gene/Insert
  Gene/Insert name: UV excision repair protein RAD23 homolog A
  Species: H. sapiens (human)
  Mutation: Expresses amino acids 160-205 of DNA polymerase iota. Coding sequence has been optimised for expression in E. coli
  Entrez Gene: RAD23A (a.k.a. HHR23A, HR23A)
  Promoter: T7
  Tag / fusion protein: 6x His (N terminal on backbone)
  Cloning method: Restriction Enzyme; 5′ cloning site NdeI (not destroyed); 3′ cloning site BamHI (not destroyed)
  Sequencing primers: 5′ TAATACGACTCACTATAGGG; 3′ GCTAGTTATTGCTCAGCGG
Terms and licenses: Academic/Nonprofit Terms; Industry Terms: Not Available to Industry
How to cite: pet28b_His_RAD23A-UBA1 was a gift from Roger Woodgate (Addgene plasmid # 201549 ; http://n2t.net/addgene:201549 ; RRID:Addgene_201549)
