[The description below was written by a language model from this plasmid's Addgene catalogue record and pLannotate feature annotations shown in this document.]
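Description:
pet28b_His_RAD23A-UBA1 is a 5,477 bp bacterial expression plasmid built on the Novagen pET-28b(+) backbone, designed to produce the first ubiquitin-associated (UBA1) domain of human RAD23A (UV excision repair protein RAD23 homolog A) in E. coli. It is maintained through a ColE1/pMB1-type origin accompanied by the bom region and the rop gene, and it also carries an f1 phage origin. Selection is by kanamycin through the aph(3')-Ia aminoglycoside phosphotransferase gene. The catalogue lists it as high copy, although rop is normally associated with reduced copy number.

The insert, codon-optimised for E. coli, was cloned between NdeI and BamHI, both of which were retained. It sits downstream of a T7 promoter with an adjacent lac operator and the T7 gene 10 ribosome binding site, and is followed by a T7 terminator. The plasmid-borne lacI gene supplies lac repressor, so transcription is held off until IPTG is added in a host that provides T7 RNA polymerase. The protein is made with a backbone-encoded N-terminal 6xHis tag followed by a thrombin cleavage site, allowing metal-affinity purification and subsequent tag removal. The automated annotation labels the short His region as a capTEV fragment and the insert as a fragment of rat Rad23b, most likely reflecting homology matches. The short SET1 fragment called just before the terminator is probably a similar match to vector sequence.

The mutation field says the construct expresses amino acids 160-205 of DNA polymerase iota, which conflicts with the name, stated purpose and gene fields. These residue numbers may refer to RAD23A, but the record does not resolve this. The associated publication concerns an interaction between RAD23A/B and Y-family DNA polymerases, which fits use of the plasmid to make the purified domain for such work.
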