Features (pLannotate 1.2.2; 20 found; start..end, strand, type, name):
     12..467     +  rep_origin     f1 ori (sequence partly withheld): f1 bacteriophage origin of replication; arrow indicates direction of (+) strand synthesis
    494..551     +  promoter       AmpR promoter (fragment): bla
    560..1375    -  CDS            KanR: aminoglycoside phosphotransferase; aph(3')-Ia; confers resistance to kanamycin in bacteria or G418 (Geneticin®) in eukaryotes
   1497..2085    +  rep_origin     ori: high-copy-number ColE1/pMB1/pBR322/pUC origin of replication
   2271..2413    -  misc_feature   bom: basis of mobility region from pBR322
   2515..2706    -  CDS            rop: Rop protein, which maintains plasmids at low copy number; rop
   2723..3103    +  CDS            YPB1_ECOLX: Protein predicted: Swiss-Prot protein existence level 4. From Escherichia coli.
   3175..3466    -  CDS            TcR (fragment): tetracycline efflux protein; tet; confers resistance to tetracycline
   3481..3502    -  protein_bind   CAP binding site: CAP binding activates transcription in the presence of cAMP. E. coli catabolite activator protein
   3515..4597    -  CDS            lacI: lac repressor; lacI; The lac repressor binds to the lac operator to inhibit transcription in E. coli. This inhibition can be relieved by adding lactose or isopropyl-β-D-thiogalactopyranoside (IPTG).
   4598..4675    -  promoter       lacI promoter: lacI
   4683..4962    -  CDS            TcR (fragment): tetracycline efflux protein; tet; confers resistance to tetracycline
   4984..5002    +  promoter       T7 promoter: promoter for bacteriophage T7 RNA polymerase
   5003..5027    +  protein_bind   lac operator: The lac repressor binds to the lac operator to inhibit transcription in E. coli. This inhibition can be relieved by adding lactose or isopropyl-β-D-thiogalactopyranoside (IPTG). lac repressor encoded by lacI
   5042..5064    +  RBS            RBS: efficient ribosome binding site from bacteriophage T7 gene 10 (Olins and Rangwala, 1989)
   5083..5099    +  CDS            capTEV™ (fragment): composite tag for in vivo biotinylation, TEV protease cleavage, and 6xHis tagging
   5110..5127    +  CDS            thrombin site: thrombin recognition and cleavage site
   5134..5364    +  CDS            Rad23b (fragment): RD23B_RAT - Experimental evidence at protein level: Swiss-Prot protein existence level 1. The XPC complex is proposed to represent the first factor bound at the sites of DNA damage and together with other core recognition factors, Xpa, RPA and the TFIIH complex, is part of the pre-incision (or initial recognition) complex. The XPC complex recognizes a wide spectrum of damaged DNA characterized by distortions of the DNA helix such as single-stranded loops, mismatched bubbles or single-stranded overhangs. The orientation of XPC complex binding appears to be crucial for inducing a productive NER.
   5348..5397    +  CDS            SET1 (fragment): solubility-enhancement tag derived from T7 phage gene 10B
   5405..5452    +  terminator     T7 terminator: transcription terminator for bacteriophage T7 RNA polymerase
>Addgene plasmid #201549 | pet28b_His_RAD23A-UBA1 | addgene full sequence | sequence record 395353 | Addgene NGS Result
TGGCGAATGGG
[124 nt withheld, positions 12-135]
C
[91 nt withheld, positions 137-227]
A
[49 nt withheld, positions 229-277]
CCTTTGACGTTGGAGTCCACGTTCTTT
[37 nt withheld, positions 305-341]
ACCCTATCTCGGTCTATTCTTTTGATTTATAAGGGATTTTGCCGATTTCGGCCTATTGGTTAAAAAATGA
GCTGATTTAACAAAAATTTAACGCGAATTTTAACAAAATATTAACGTTTACAATTTCAGGTGGCACTTTT
CGGGGAAATGTGCGCGGAACCCCTATTTGTTTATTTTTCTAAATACATTCAAATATGTATCCGCTCATGA
ATTAATTCTTAGAAAAACTCATCGAGCATCAAATGAAACTGCAATTTATTCATATCAGGATTATCAATAC
CATATTTTTGAAAAAGCCGTTTCTGTAATGAAGGAGAAAACTCACCGAGGCAGTTCCATAGGATGGCAAG
ATCCTGGTATCGGTCTGCGATTCCGACTCGTCCAACATCAATACAACCTATTAATTTCCCCTCGTCAAAA
ATAAGGTTATCAAGTGAGAAATCACCATGAGTGACGACTGAATCCGGTGAGAATGGCAAAAGTTTATGCA
TTTCTTTCCAGACTTGTTCAACAGGCCAGCCATTACGCTCGTCATCAAAATCACTCGCATCAACCAAACC
GTTATTCATTCGTGATTGCGCCTGAGCGAGACGAAATACGCGATCGCTGTTAAAAGGACAATTACAAACA
GGAATCGAATGCAACCGGCGCAGGAACACTGCCAGCGCATCAACAATATTTTCACCTGAATCAGGATATT
CTTCTAATACCTGGAATGCTGTTTTCCCGGGGATCGCAGTGGTGAGTAACCATGCATCATCAGGAGTACG
GATAAAATGCTTGATGGTCGGAAGAGGCATAAATTCCGTCAGCCAGTTTAGTCTGACCATCTCATCTGTA
ACATCATTGGCAACGCTACCTTTGCCATGTTTCAGAAACAACTCTGGCGCATCGGGCTTCCCATACAATC
GATAGATTGTCGCACCTGATTGCCCGACATTATCGCGAGCCCATTTATACCCATATAAATCAGCATCCAT
GTTGGAATTTAATCGCGGCCTAGAGCAAGACGTTTCCCGTTGAATATGGCTCATAACACCCCTTGTATTA
CTGTTTATGTAAGCAGACAGTTTTATTGTTCATGACCAAAATCCCTTAACGTGAGTTTTCGTTCCACTGA
GCGTCAGACCCCGTAGAAAAGATCAAAGGATCTTCTTGAGATCCTTTTTTTCTGCGCGTAATCTGCTGCT
TGCAAACAAAAAAACCACCGCTACCAGCGGTGGTTTGTTTGCCGGATCAAGAGCTACCAACTCTTTTTCC
GAAGGTAACTGGCTTCAGCAGAGCGCAGATACCAAATACTGTCCTTCTAGTGTAGCCGTAGTTAGGCCAC
CACTTCAAGAACTCTGTAGCACCGCCTACATACCTCGCTCTGCTAATCCTGTTACCAGTGGCTGCTGCCA
GTGGCGATAAGTCGTGTCTTACCGGGTTGGACTCAAGACGATAGTTACCGGATAAGGCGCAGCGGTCGGG
CTGAACGGGGGGTTCGTGCACACAGCCCAGCTTGGAGCGAACGACCTACACCGAACTGAGATACCTACAG
CGTGAGCTATGAGAAAGCGCCACGCTTCCCGAAGGGAGAAAGGCGGACAGGTATCCGGTAAGCGGCAGGG
TCGGAACAGGAGAGCGCACGAGGGAGCTTCCAGGGGGAAACGCCTGGTATCTTTATAGTCCTGTCGGGTT
TCGCCACCTCTGACTTGAGCGTCGATTTTTGTGATGCTCGTCAGGGGGGCGGAGCCTATGGAAAAACGCC
AGCAACGCGGCCTTTTTACGGTTCCTGGCCTTTTGCTGGCCTTTTGCTCACATGTTCTTTCCTGCGTTAT
CCCCTGATTCTGTGGATAACCGTATTACCGCCTTTGAGTGAGCTGATACCGCTCGCCGCAGCCGAACGAC
CGAGCGCAGCGAGTCAGTGAGCGAGGAAGCGGAAGAGCGCCTGATGCGGTATTTTCTCCTTACGCATCTG
TGCGGTATTTCACACCGCATATATGGTGCACTCTCAGTACAATCTGCTCTGATGCCGCATAGTTAAGCCA
GTATACACTCCGCTATCGCTACGTGACTGGGTCATGGCTGCGCCCCGACACCCGCCAACACCCGCTGACG
CGCCCTGACGGGCTTGTCTGCTCCCGGCATCCGCTTACAGACAAGCTGTGACCGTCTCCGGGAGCTGCAT
GTGTCAGAGGTTTTCACCGTCATCACCGAAACGCGCGAGGCAGCTGCGGTAAAGCTCATCAGCGTGGTCG
TGAAGCGATTCACAGATGTCTGCCTGTTCATCCGCGTCCAGCTCGTTGAGTTTCTCCAGAAGCGTTAATG
TCTGGCTTCTGATAAAGCGGGCCATGTTAAGGGCGGTTTTTTCCTGTTTGGTCACTGATGCCTCCGTGTA
AGGGGGATTTCTGTTCATGGGGGTAATGATACCGATGAAACGAGAGAGGATGCTCACGATACGGGTTACT
GATGATGAACATGCCCGGTTACTGGAACGTTGTGAGGGTAAACAACTGGCGGTATGGATGCGGCGGGACC
AGAGAAAAATCACTCAGGGTCAATGCCAGCGCTTCGTTAATACAGATGTAGGTGTTCCACAGGGTAGCCA
GCAGCATCCTGCGATGCAGATCCGGAACATAATGGTGCAGGGCGCTGACTTCCGCGTTTCCAGACTTTAC
GAAACACGGAAACCGAAGACCATTCATGTTGTTGCTCAGGTCGCAGACGTTTTGCAGCAGCAGTCGCTTC
ACGTTCGCTCGCGTATCGGTGATTCATTCTGCTAACCAGTAAGGCAACCCCGCCAGCCTAGCCGGGTCCT
CAACGACAGGAGCACGATCATGCGCACCCGTGGGGCCGCCATGCCGGCGATAATGGCCTGCTTCTCGCCG
AAACGTTTGGTGGCGGGACCAGTGACGAAGGCTTGAGCGAGGGCGTGCAAGATTCCGAATACCGCAAGCG
ACAGGCCGATCATCGTCGCGCTCCAGCGAAAGCGGTCCTCGCCGAAAATGACCCAGAGCGCTGCCGGCAC
CTGTCCTACGAGTTGCATGATAAAGAAGACAGTCATAAGTGCGGCGACGATAGTCATGCCCCGCGCCCAC
CGGAAGGAGCTGACTGGGTTGAAGGCTCTCAAGGGCATCGGTCGAGATCCCGGTGCCTAATGAGTGAGCT
AACTTACATTAATTGCGTTGCGCTCACTGCCCGCTTTCCAGTCGGGAAACCTGTCGTGCCAGCTGCATTA
ATGAATCGGCCAACGCGCGGGGAGAGGCGGTTTGCGTATTGGGCGCCAGGGTGGTTTTTCTTTTCACCAG
TGAGACGGGCAACAGCTGATTGCCCTTCACCGCCTGGCCCTGAGAGAGTTGCAGCAAGCGGTCCACGCTG
GTTTGCCCCAGCAGGCGAAAATCCTGTTTGATGGTGGTTAACGGCGGGATATAACATGAGCTGTCTTCGG
TATCGTCGTATCCCACTACCGAGATATCCGCACCAACGCGCAGCCCGGACTCGGTAATGGCGCGCATTGC
GCCCAGCGCCATCTGATCGTTGGCAACCAGCATCGCAGTGGGAACGATGCCCTCATTCAGCATTTGCATG
GTTTGTTGAAAACCGGACATGGCACTCCAGTCGCCTTCCCGTTCCGCTATCGGCTGAATTTGATTGCGAG
TGAGATATTTATGCCAGCCAGCCAGACGCAGACGCGCCGAGACAGAACTTAATGGGCCCGCTAACAGCGC
GATTTGCTGGTGACCCAATGCGACCAGATGCTCCACGCCCAGTCGCGTACCGTCTTCATGGGAGAAAATA
ATACTGTTGATGGGTGTCTGGTCAGAGACATCAAGAAATAACGCCGGAACATTAGTGCAGGCAGCTTCCA
CAGCAATGGCATCCTGGTCATCCAGCGGATAGTTAATGATCAGCCCACTGACGCGTTGCGCGAGAAGATT
GTGCACCGCCGCTTTACAGGCTTCGACGCCGCTTCGTTCTACCATCGACACCACCACGCTGGCACCCAGT
TGATCGGCGCGAGATTTAATCGCCGCGACAATTTGCGACGGCGCGTGCAGGGCCAGACTGGAGGTGGCAA
CGCCAATCAGCAACGACTGTTTGCCCGCCAGTTGTTGTGCCACGCGGTTGGGAATGTAATTCAGCTCCGC
CATCGCCGCTTCCACTTTTTCCCGCGTTTTCGCAGAAACGTGGCTGGCCTGGTTCACCACGCGGGAAACG
GTCTGATAAGAGACACCGGCATACTCTGCGACATCGTATAACGTTACTGGTTTCACATTCACCACCCTGA
ATTGACTCTCTTCCGGGCGCTATCATGCCATACCGCGAAAGGTTTTGCGCCATTCGATGGTGTCCGGGAT
CTCGACGCTCTCCCTTATGCGACTCCTGCATTAGGAAGCAGCCCAGTAGTAGGTTGAGGCCGTTGAGCAC
CGCCGCCGCAAGGAATGGTGCATGCAAGGAGATGGCGCCCAACAGTCCCCCGGCCACGGGGCCTGCCACC
ATACCCACGCCGAAACAAGCGCTCATGAGCCCGAAGTGGCGAGCCCGATCTTCCCCATCGGTGATGTCGG
CGATATAGGCGCCAGCAACCGCACCTGTGGCGCCGGTGATGCCGGCCACGATGCGTCCGGCGTAGAGGAT
CGAGATCTCGATCCCGCGAAATTAATACGACTCACTATAGGGGAATTGTGAGCGGATAACAATTCCCCTC
TAGAAATAATTTTGTTTAACTTTAAGAAGGAGATATACCATGGGCAGCAGCCATCATCATCATCATCACA
GCAGCGGCCTGGTGCCGCGCGGCAGCCATATGGGTAGCGAGTACGAAACCATGCTGACCGAGATCATGAG
CATGGGCTATGAGCGTGAACGTGTGGTTGCGGCGCTGCGTGCGAGCTACAACAACCCGCACCGTGCGGTG
GAATATCTGCTGACCGGTATTCCGGGCAGCTAAGGATCCGAATTCGAGCTCCGTCGACAAGCTTGCGGCC
GCACTCGAGCACCACCACCACCACCACTGAGATCCGGCTGCTAACAAAGCCCGAAAGGAAGCTGAGTTGG
CTGCTGCCACCGCTGAGCAATAACTAGCATAACCCCTTGGGGCCTCTAAACGGGTCTTGAGGGGTTTTTT
GCTGAAAGGAGGAACTATATCCGGAT
